Addgene plasmid #81452: pDONR223_SMAD4_p.D537Y
Purpose: Gateway Donor vector containing SMAD4 , part of the Target Accelerator Plasmid Collection.
Depositing lab: Jesse Boehm & William Hahn & David Root. Depositing organization: Broad Institute. Publication: Systematic Functional Interrogation of Rare Cancer Variants Identifies Oncogenic Alleles. Kim E, Ilic N, Shrestha Y, Zou L, Kamburov A, Zhu C, Yang X, Lubonja R, Tran N, Nguyen C, Lawrence MS, Piccioni F, Bagul M, Doench JG, Chouinard CR, Wu X, Hogstrom L, Natoli T, Tamayo P, Horn H, Corsello SM, Lage K, Root DE, Subramanian A, Golub TR, Getz G, Boehm JS, Hahn WC. Cancer Discov. 2016 Jul;6(7):714-26. doi: 10.1158/2159-8290.CD-16-0160. Epub 2016 May 4. PubMed 27147599.
Backbone
  Vector backbone: pDONR223
  Backbone manufacturer: Invitrogen
  Backbone size w/o insert (bp): 2790
  Vector type: Gateway Entry vector
Growth in bacteria
  Bacterial resistance: Spectinomycin, 50 μg/mL
  Growth temperature: 37°C
  Growth strain: DH5alpha
  Copy number: High Copy
Gene/Insert
  Gene/Insert name: SMAD4 (alt name: NM_005359.5)
  Species: H. sapiens (human)
  Mutation: D537Y
  Entrez Gene: SMAD4 (a.k.a. DPC4, JIP, MADH4, MYHRS)
  Promoter: None
  Cloning method: Gateway Cloning
  Sequencing primers: 5′ M13pUC-fwd; 3′ M13-Rev
Terms and licenses: Academic/Nonprofit Terms; Industry Terms: Not Available to Industry
Depositor comments: Closed state: stop codon immediately follows insert
How to cite: pDONR223_SMAD4_p.D537Y was a gift from Jesse Boehm & William Hahn & David Root (Addgene plasmid # 81452 ; http://n2t.net/addgene:81452 ; RRID:Addgene_81452)
