[The description below was written by a language model from this plasmid's Addgene catalogue record and pLannotate feature annotations shown in this document.]
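Description:
pDONR223_SMAD4_p.D537Y is a Gateway entry clone built on the Invitrogen pDONR223 backbone. It carries the human SMAD4 open reading frame (reference transcript NM_005359.5) with the missense substitution D537Y. The sequenced plasmid is 4,449 nt and is maintained in E. coli from a high-copy ColE1/pUC-type origin. Selection is with spectinomycin, conferred by the aadA aminoglycoside adenylyltransferase gene (SmR). The short fragments of a class 1 integron Pc promoter and a gentamicin acetyltransferase gene annotated just upstream of this marker are likely remnants of the resistance cassette's source rather than functional elements. The small lacI and lacZα fragments likewise appear to be backbone remnants.

The SMAD4 coding sequence (about 1.66 kb) sits between two attL recombination sites, which the automated annotation labels attL3 and a partial attL2. These sites allow the insert to be moved by an LR Clonase reaction into any compatible Gateway destination vector. rrnB T1 and T2 terminators lie upstream of the cassette and limit read-through transcription into the insert. A T7 promoter is annotated downstream of the second attL site, on the opposite strand. The record lists no promoter for the insert, so this plasmid is a shuttle and storage clone rather than an expression construct. The clone is in the "closed" configuration, with a stop codon immediately after the ORF, so C-terminal tags supplied by a destination vector would not be fused to the protein. M13 forward and reverse primer sites flank the cassette for sequence verification.

The plasmid belongs to the Target Accelerator Plasmid Collection, which was assembled for systematic functional testing of rare cancer-associated variants. It serves as the source clone for making expression constructs of this SMAD4 allele.
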