Features (pLannotate 1.2.2; 12 found; start..end, strand, type, name):
    121..213     +  CDS            lacI (fragment): lac repressor; lacI; The lac repressor binds to the lac operator to inhibit transcription in E. coli. This inhibition can be relieved by adding lactose or isopropyl-β-D-thiogalactopyranoside (IPTG).
    268..295     -  terminator     rrnB T2 terminator: transcription terminator T2 from the E. coli rrnB gene
    427..470     +  terminator     rrnB T1 terminator: Escherichia coli rrnB; transcription terminator T1 from the E. coli rrnB gene
    517..553     -  CDS            lacZα (fragment): LacZα fragment of β-galactosidase; lacZ fragment
    570..665     +  protein_bind   attL3: mutant version of attL; recombination site for the Gateway® LR reaction LR Clonase™
    668..2323    +  CDS            SMAD4: SMAD4_HUMAN - Also known as DPC4, MADH4. Experimental evidence at protein level: Swiss-Prot protein existence level 1. In muscle physiology, plays a central role in the balance between atrophy and hypertrophy. When recruited by MSTN, promotes atrophy response via phosphorylated SMAD2/4. MSTN decrease causes SMAD4 release and subsequent recruitment by the BMP pathway to promote hypertrophy via phosphorylated SMAD1/5/8. Acts synergistically with SMAD1 and YY1 in bone morphogenetic protein (BMP)-mediated cardiac- specific gene expression. Binds to SMAD binding elements (SBEs) (5'- GTCT/AGAC-3') w
   2334..2427    -  protein_bind   attL2 (fragment): mutant version of attL; recombination site for the Gateway® LR reaction LR Clonase™
   2445..2463    -  promoter       T7 promoter: promoter for bacteriophage T7 RNA polymerase
   2653..2676    +  promoter       Pc promoter (fragment): intI1 (promoter lies within the coding sequence); class 1 integron promoter
   2852..2908    +  CDS            GmR (fragment): gentamycin acetyltransferase; aacC1; confers resistance to gentamycin
   2915..3706    +  CDS            SmR: aminoglycoside adenylyltransferase (Murphy, 1985); aadA; confers resistance to spectinomycin and streptomycin
   3799..4387    +  rep_origin     ori: high-copy-number ColE1/pMB1/pBR322/pUC origin of replication
>Addgene plasmid #81452 | pDONR223_SMAD4_p.D537Y | addgene full sequence | sequence record 166754 | Addgene NGS result
CTTTCCTGCGTTATCCCCTGATTCTGTGGATAACCGTATTACCGCCTTTGAGTGAGCTGATACCGCTCGC
CGCAGCCGAACGACCGAGCGCAGCGAGTCAGTGAGCGAGGAAGCGGAAGAGCGCCCAATACGCAAACCGC
CTCTCCCCGCGCGTTGGCCGATTCATTAATGCAGCTGGCACGACAGGTTTCCCGACTGGAAAGCGGGCAG
TGAGCGCAACGCAATTAATACGCGTACCGCTAGCCAGGAAGAGTTTGTAGAAACGCAAAAAGGCCATCCG
TCAGGATGGCCTTCTGCTTAGTTTGATGCCTGGCAGTTTATGGCGGGCGTCCTGCCCGCCACCCTCCGGG
CCGTTGCTTCACAACGTTCAAATCCGCTCCCGGCGGATTTGTCCTACTCAGGAGAGCGTTCACCGACAAA
CAACAGATAAAACGAAAGGCCCAGTCTTCCGACTGAGCCTTTCGTTTTATTTGATGCCTGGCAGTTCCCT
ACTCTCGCGTTAACGCTAGCATGGATGTTTTCCCAGTCACGACGTTGTAAAACGACGGCCAGTCTTAAGC
TCGGGCCCCAAATAATGATTTTATTTTGACTGATAGTGACCTGTTCGTTGCAACAAATTGATGAGCAATG
CTTTTTTATAATGCCAACTTTGTACAAAAAAGTTGGCATGGACAATATGTCTATTACGAATACACCAACA
AGTAATGATGCCTGTCTGAGCATTGTGCATAGTTTGATGTGCCATAGACAAGGTGGAGAGAGTGAAACAT
TTGCAAAAAGAGCAATTGAAAGTTTGGTAAAGAAGCTGAAGGAGAAAAAAGATGAATTGGATTCTTTAAT
AACAGCTATAACTACAAATGGAGCTCATCCTAGTAAATGTGTTACCATACAGAGAACATTGGATGGGAGG
CTTCAGGTGGCTGGTCGGAAAGGATTTCCTCATGTGATCTATGCCCGTCTCTGGAGGTGGCCTGATCTTC
ACAAAAATGAACTAAAACATGTTAAATATTGTCAGTATGCGTTTGACTTAAAATGTGATAGTGTCTGTGT
GAATCCATATCACTACGAACGAGTTGTATCACCTGGAATTGATCTCTCAGGATTAACACTGCAGAGTAAT
GCTCCATCAAGTATGATGGTGAAGGATGAATATGTGCATGACTTTGAGGGACAGCCATCGTTGTCCACTG
AAGGACATTCAATTCAAACCATCCAGCATCCACCAAGTAATCGTGCATCGACAGAGACATACAGCACCCC
AGCTCTGTTAGCCCCATCTGAGTCTAATGCTACCAGCACTGCCAACTTTCCCAACATTCCTGTGGCTTCC
ACAAGTCAGCCTGCCAGTATACTGGGGGGCAGCCATAGTGAAGGACTGTTGCAGATAGCATCAGGGCCTC
AGCCAGGACAGCAGCAGAATGGATTTACTGGTCAGCCAGCTACTTACCATCATAACAGCACTACCACCTG
GACTGGAAGTAGGACTGCACCATACACACCTAATTTGCCTCACCACCAAAACGGCCATCTTCAGCACCAC
CCGCCTATGCCGCCCCATCCCGGACATTACTGGCCTGTTCACAATGAGCTTGCATTCCAGCCTCCCATTT
CCAATCATCCTGCTCCTGAGTATTGGTGTTCCATTGCTTACTTTGAAATGGATGTTCAGGTAGGAGAGAC
ATTTAAGGTTCCTTCAAGCTGCCCTATTGTTACTGTTGATGGATACGTGGACCCTTCTGGAGGAGATCGC
TTTTGTTTGGGTCAACTCTCCAATGTCCACAGGACAGAAGCCATTGAGAGAGCAAGGTTGCACATAGGCA
AAGGTGTGCAGTTGGAATGTAAAGGTGAAGGTGATGTTTGGGTCAGGTGCCTTAGTGACCACGCGGTCTT
TGTACAGAGTTACTACTTAGACAGAGAAGCTGGGCGTGCACCTGGAGATGCTGTTCATAAGATCTACCCA
AGTGCATATATAAAGGTCTTTGATTTGCGTCAGTGTCATCGACAGATGCAGCAGCAGGCGGCTACTGCAC
AAGCTGCAGCAGCTGCCCAGGCAGCAGCCGTGGCAGGAAACATCCCTGGCCCAGGATCAGTAGGTGGAAT
AGCTCCAGCTATCAGTCTGTCAGCTGCTGCTGGAATTGGTGTTGATGACCTTCGTCGCTTATGCATACTC
AGGATGAGTTTTGTGAAAGGCTGGGGACCGGATTACCCAAGACAGAGCATCAAAGAAACACCTTGCTGGA
TTGAAATTCACTTACACCGGGCCCTCCAGCTCCTATACGAAGTACTTCATACCATGCCGATTGCAGACCC
ACAACCTTTAGACTGATTGCCAACTTTCTTGTACAAAGTTGTCATTATAAGAAAGCATTGCTTATCAATT
TGTTGCAACGAACAGGTCACTATCAGTCAAAATAAAATCATTATTTGCCATCCAGCTGATATCCCCTATA
GTGAGTCGTATTACATGGTCATAGCTGTTTCCTGGCAGCTCTGGCCCGTGTCTCAAAATCTCTGATGTTA
CATTGCACAAGATAAAAATATATCATCATGCCTCCTCTAGACCAGCCAGGACAGAAATGCCTCGACTTCG
CTGCTACCCAAGGTTGCCGGGTGACGCACACCGTGGAAACGGATGAAGGCACGAACCCAGTGGACATAAG
CCTGTTCGGTTCGTAAGCTGTAATGCAAGTAGCGTATGCGCTCACGCAACTGGTCCAGAACCTTGACCGA
ACGCAGCGGTGGTAACGGCGCAGTGGCGGTTTTCATGGCTTGTTATGACTGTTTTTTTGGGGTACAGTCT
ATGCCTCGGGCATCCAAGCAGCAAGCGCGTTACGCCGTGGGTCGATGTTTGATGTTATGGAGCAGCAACG
ATGTTACGCAGCAGGGCAGTCGCCCTAAAACAAAGTTAAACATTATGAGGGAAGCGGTGATCGCCGAAGT
ATCGACTCAACTATCAGAGGTAGTTGGCGTCATCGAGCGCCATCTCGAACCGACGTTGCTGGCCGTACAT
TTGTACGGCTCCGCAGTGGATGGCGGCCTGAAGCCACACAGTGATATTGATTTGCTGGTTACGGTGACCG
TAAGGCTTGATGAAACAACGCGGCGAGCTTTGATCAACGACCTTTTGGAAACTTCGGCTTCCCCTGGAGA
GAGCGAGATTCTCCGCGCTGTAGAAGTCACCATTGTTGTGCACGACGACATCATTCCGTGGCGTTATCCA
GCTAAGCGCGAACTGCAATTTGGAGAATGGCAGCGCAATGACATTCTTGCAGGTATCTTCGAGCCAGCCA
CGATCGACATTGATCTGGCTATCTTGCTGACAAAAGCAAGAGAACATAGCGTTGCCTTGGTAGGTCCAGC
GGCGGAGGAACTCTTTGATCCGGTTCCTGAACAGGATCTATTTGAGGCGCTAAATGAAACCTTAACGCTA
TGGAACTCGCCGCCCGACTGGGCTGGCGATGAGCGAAATGTAGTGCTTACGTTGTCCCGCATTTGGTACA
GCGCAGTAACCGGCAAAATCGCGCCGAAGGATGTCGCTGCCGACTGGGCAATGGAGCGCCTGCCGGCCCA
GTATCAGCCCGTCATACTTGAAGCTAGACAGGCTTATCTTGGACAAGAAGAAGATCGCTTGGCCTCGCGC
GCAGATCAGTTGGAAGAATTTGTCCACTACGTGAAAGGCGAGATCACCAAGGTAGTCGGCAAATAACCCT
CGAGCCACCCATGACCAAAATCCCTTAACGTGAGTTACGCGTCGTTCCACTGAGCGTCAGACCCCGTAGA
AAAGATCAAAGGATCTTCTTGAGATCCTTTTTTTCTGCGCGTAATCTGCTGCTTGCAAACAAAAAAACCA
CCGCTACCAGCGGTGGTTTGTTTGCCGGATCAAGAGCTACCAACTCTTTTTCCGAAGGTAACTGGCTTCA
GCAGAGCGCAGATACCAAATACTGTTCTTCTAGTGTAGCCGTAGTTAGGCCACCACTTCAAGAACTCTGT
AGCACCGCCTACATACCTCGCTCTGCTAATCCTGTTACCAGTGGCTGCTGCCAGTGGCGATAAGTCGTGT
CTTACCGGGTTGGACTCAAGACGATAGTTACCGGATAAGGCGCAGCGGTCGGGCTGAACGGGGGGTTCGT
GCACACAGCCCAGCTTGGAGCGAACGACCTACACCGAACTGAGATACCTACAGCGTGAGCTATGAGAAAG
CGCCACGCTTCCCGAAGGGAGAAAGGCGGACAGGTATCCGGTAAGCGGCAGGGTCGGAACAGGAGAGCGC
ACGAGGGAGCTTCCAGGGGGAAACGCCTGGTATCTTTATAGTCCTGTCGGGTTTCGCCACCTCTGACTTG
AGCGTCGATTTTTGTGATGCTCGTCAGGGGGGCGGAGCCTATGGAAAAACGCCAGCAACGCGGCCTTTTT
ACGGTTCCTGGCCTTTTGCTGGCCTTTTGCTCACATGTT
