>Addgene plasmid #81452 | pDONR223_SMAD4_p.D537Y | depositor partial sequence | sequence record 154771 | Insert sequence
ATGGACAATATGTCTATTACGAATACACCAACAAGTAATGATGCCTGTCTGAGCATTGTGCATAGTTTGA
TGTGCCATAGACAAGGTGGAGAGAGTGAAACATTTGCAAAAAGAGCAATTGAAAGTTTGGTAAAGAAGCT
GAAGGAGAAAAAAGATGAATTGGATTCTTTAATAACAGCTATAACTACAAATGGAGCTCATCCTAGTAAA
TGTGTTACCATACAGAGAACATTGGATGGGAGGCTTCAGGTGGCTGGTCGGAAAGGATTTCCTCATGTGA
TCTATGCCCGTCTCTGGAGGTGGCCTGATCTTCACAAAAATGAACTAAAACATGTTAAATATTGTCAGTA
TGCGTTTGACTTAAAATGTGATAGTGTCTGTGTGAATCCATATCACTACGAACGAGTTGTATCACCTGGA
ATTGATCTCTCAGGATTAACACTGCAGAGTAATGCTCCATCAAGTATGATGGTGAAGGATGAATATGTGC
ATGACTTTGAGGGACAGCCATCGTTGTCCACTGAAGGACATTCAATTCAAACCATCCAGCATCCACCAAG
TAATCGTGCATCGACAGAGACATACAGCACCCCAGCTCTGTTAGCCCCATCTGAGTCTAATGCTACCAGC
ACTGCCAACTTTCCCAACATTCCTGTGGCTTCCACAAGTCAGCCTGCCAGTATACTGGGGGGCAGCCATA
GTGAAGGACTGTTGCAGATAGCATCAGGGCCTCAGCCAGGACAGCAGCAGAATGGATTTACTGGTCAGCC
AGCTACTTACCATCATAACAGCACTACCACCTGGACTGGAAGTAGGACTGCACCATACACACCTAATTTG
CCTCACCACCAAAACGGCCATCTTCAGCACCACCCGCCTATGCCGCCCCATCCCGGACATTACTGGCCTG
TTCACAATGAGCTTGCATTCCAGCCTCCCATTTCCAATCATCCTGCTCCTGAGTATTGGTGTTCCATTGC
TTACTTTGAAATGGATGTTCAGGTAGGAGAGACATTTAAGGTTCCTTCAAGCTGCCCTATTGTTACTGTT
GATGGATACGTGGACCCTTCTGGAGGAGATCGCTTTTGTTTGGGTCAACTCTCCAATGTCCACAGGACAG
AAGCCATTGAGAGAGCAAGGTTGCACATAGGCAAAGGTGTGCAGTTGGAATGTAAAGGTGAAGGTGATGT
TTGGGTCAGGTGCCTTAGTGACCACGCGGTCTTTGTACAGAGTTACTACTTAGACAGAGAAGCTGGGCGT
GCACCTGGAGATGCTGTTCATAAGATCTACCCAAGTGCATATATAAAGGTCTTTGATTTGCGTCAGTGTC
ATCGACAGATGCAGCAGCAGGCGGCTACTGCACAAGCTGCAGCAGCTGCCCAGGCAGCAGCCGTGGCAGG
AAACATCCCTGGCCCAGGATCAGTAGGTGGAATAGCTCCAGCTATCAGTCTGTCAGCTGCTGCTGGAATT
GGTGTTGATGACCTTCGTCGCTTATGCATACTCAGGATGAGTTTTGTGAAAGGCTGGGGACCGGATTACC
CAAGACAGAGCATCAAAGAAACACCTTGCTGGATTGAAATTCACTTACACCGGGCCCTCCAGCTCCTATA
CGAAGTACTTCATACCATGCCGATTGCAGACCCACAACCTTTAGAC
