>Addgene plasmid #81452 | pDONR223_SMAD4_p.D537Y | addgene partial sequence | sequence record 156345 | M13-F20 5'-TGTAAAACGACGGCCAGT-3'
TTCGTTGCAACAAATTGATGAGCAATGCTTTTTTATAATGCCAACTTTGTACAAAAAAGTTGGCATGGAC
AATATGTCTATTACGAATACACCAACAAGTAATGATGCCTGTCTGAGCATTGTGCATAGTTTGATGTGCC
ATAGACAAGGTGGAGAGAGTGAAACATTTGCAAAAAGAGCAATTGAAAGTTTGGTAAAGAAGCTGAAGGA
GAAAAAAGATGAATTGGATTCTTTAATAACAGCTATAACTACAAATGGAGCTCATCCTAGTAAATGTGTT
ACCATACAGAGAACATTGGATGGGAGGCTTCAGGTGGCTGGTCGGAAAGGATTTCCTCATGTGATCTATG
CCCGTCTCTGGAGGTGGCCTGATCTTCACAAAAATGAACTAAAACATGTTAAATATTGTCAGTATGCGTT
TGACTTAAAATGTGATAGTGTCTGTGTGAATCCATATCACTACGAACGAGTTGTATCACCTGGAATTGAT
CTCTCAGGATTAACACTGCAGAGTAATGCTCCATCAAGTATGATGGTGAAGGATGAATATGTGCATGACT
TTGAGGGACAGCCATCGTTGTCCACTGAAGGACATTCAATTCAAACCATCCAGCATCCACCAAGTAATCG
TGCATCGACAGAGACATACAGCACCCCAGCTCTGTTAGCCCCATCTGAGTCTAATGCTACCAGCACTGCC
AACTTTCCCAACATTCCTGTGGCTTCCACAAGTCAGCCTGCCAGTATACTGGGGGGCAGCCATAGTGAAG
GACTGTTGCAGATAGCATCAGGGCCTCAGCCAGGACAGCAGCAGAATGGATTTACTGGTCAGCCAGCTAC
TTACCATCATAACAGCACTACCACCTGGACTGGAAGTAGGACTGCACCATACACACCTAATTTGCCTCAC
CACCAAAACGGCCATCTTCAGCACCACCCGCCTATGC
