>Addgene plasmid #81452 | pDONR223_SMAD4_p.D537Y | depositor partial sequence | sequence record 156346 | insert sequence
ATGGACAATATGTCTATTACGAATACACCAACAAGTAATGATGCCTGTCTGAGCATTGTGCATAGTTTGA
TGTGCCATAGACAAGGTGGAGAGAGTGAAACATTTGCAAAAAGAGCAATTGAAAGTTTGGTAAAGAAGCT
GAAGGAGAAAAAAGATGAATTGGATTCTTTAATAACAGCTATAACTACAAATGGAGCTCATCCTAGTAAA
TGTGTTACCATACAGAGAACATTGGATGGGAGGCTTCAGGTGGCTGGTCGGAAAGGATTTCCTCATGTGA
TCTATGCCCGTCTCTGGAGGTGGCCTGATCTTCACAAAAATGAACTAAAACATGTTAAATATTGTCAGTA
TGCGTTTGACTTAAAATGTGATAGTGTCTGTGTGAATCCATATCACTACGAACGAGTTGTATCACCTGGA
ATTGATCTCTCAGGATTAACACTGCAGAGTAATGCTCCATCAAGTATGATGGTGAAGGATGAATATGTGC
ATGACTTTGAGGGACAGCCATCGTTGTCCACTGAAGGACATTCAATTCAAACCATCCAGCATCCACCAAG
TAATCGTGCATCGACAGAGACATACAGCACCCCAGCTCTGTTAGCCCCATCTGAGTCTAATGCTACCAGC
ACTGCCAACTTTCCCAACATTCCTGTGGCTTCCACAAGTCAGCCTGCCAGTATACTGGGGGGCAGCCATA
GTGAAGGACTGTTGCAGATAGCATCAGGGCCTCAGCCAGGACAGCAGCAGAATGGATTTACTGGTCAGCC
AGCTACTTACCATCATAACAGCACTACCACCTGGACTGGAAGTAGGACTGCACCATACACACCTAATTTG
CCTCACCACCAAAACGGCCATCTTCAGCACCACCCGCCTATGCCGCCCCATCCCGGACATTACTGGCCTG
TTCACAATGAGCTTGCATTCCAGCCTCCCATTTCCAATCATCCTGCTCCTGAGTATTGGTGTTCCATTGC
TTACTTTGAAATGGATGTTCAGGTAGGAGAGACATTTAAGGTTCCTTCAAGCTGCCCTATTGTTACTGTT
GATGGATACGTGGACCCTTTCTGGAGGAGATCGCTTTTGTTTGGGTCAACTCTCCAATGTCCACAGGACA
GAAGCCATTGAGAGAGCAAGGTTGCACATAGGCAAAGGTGTGCAGTTGGAATGTAAAGGTGAAGGTGATG
TTTGGGTCAGGTGCCTTAGTGACCACGCGGTCTTTGTACAGAGTTACTACTTAGACAGAGAAGCTGGGCG
TGCACCTGGAGATGCTGTTCATAAGATCTACCCAAGTGCATATATAAAGGTCTTTGATTTGCGTCAGTGT
CATCGACAGATGCAGCAGCAGGCGGCTACTGCACAAGCTGCAGCAGCTGCCCAGGCAGCAGCCGTGGCAG
GAAACATCCCTGGCCCAGGATCAGTAGGTGGAATAGCTCCAGCTATCAGTCTGTCAGCTGCTGCTGGAAT
TGGTGTTGATGACCTTCGTCGCTTATGCATACTCAGGATGAGTTTTGTGAAAGGCTGGGGACCGGATTAC
CCAAGACAGAGCATCAAAGAAACACCTTGCTGGATTGAAATTCACTTACACCGGGCCCTCCAGCTCCTAT
ACGAAGTACTTCATACCATGCCGATTGCAGACCCACAACCTTTAGAC
